>Addgene plasmid #240465 | TPC2-GCaMP6s | addgene full sequence | sequence record 489543 | Addgene NGS Result
TAGTTATTAATAGTAATCAATTACGGGGTCATTAGTTCATAGCCCATATATGGAGTTCCGCGTTACATAA
CTTACGGTAAATGGCCCGCCTGGCTGACCGCCCAACGACCCCCGCCCATTGACGTCAATAATGACGTATG
TTCCCATAGTAACGCCAATAGGGACTTTCCATTGACGTCAATGGGTGGAGTATTTACGGTAAACTGCCCA
CTTGGCAGTACATCAAGTGTATCATATGCCAAGTACGCCCCCTATTGACGTCAATGACGGTAAATGGCCC
GCCTGGCATTATGCCCAGTACATGACCTTATGGGACTTTCCTACTTGGCAGTACATCTACGTATTAGTCA
TCGCTATTACCATGGTGATGCGGTTTTGGCAGTACATCAATGGGCGTGGATAGCGGTTTGACTCACGGGG
ATTTCCAAGTCTCCACCCCATTGACGTCAATGGGAGTTTGTTTTGGCACCAAAATCAACGGGACTTTCCA
AAATGTCGTAACAACTCCGCCCCATTGACGCAAATGGGCGGTAGGCGTGTACGGTGGGAGGTCTATATAA
GCAGAGCTGGTTTAGTGAACCGTCAGATCCGCTAGCGCTACCGGACTCAGATCTCGAGCTCAAGCTTACC
ATGGCGGAACCCCAGGCGGAGTCGGAGCCCCTGCTGGGCGGGGCCCGCGGCGGTGGCGGCGACTGGCCGG
CGGGGCTGACCACTTACCGCAGCATCCAAGTCGGCCCTGGTGCCGCGGCCAGGTGGGACCTCTGCATTGA
TCAGGCTGTGGTCTTCATCGAAGATGCTATTCAGTACCGCTCCATCAACCACCGGGTGGATGCCAGCTCG
ATGTGGCTTTACCGACGGTATTACTCGAACGTATGCCAACGGACTTTGAGCTTCACCATCTTCTTGATCC
TGTTTTTGGCTTTTATCGAGACCCCATCCTCACTCACCAGCACGGCGGACGTGCGCTACCGCGCTGCCCC
CTGGGAGCCGCCCTGCGGCCTGACCGAGAGTGTCGAGGTGCTCTGCCTGCTGGTCTTTGCGGCCGACCTC
TCTGTGAAGGGTTACCTGTTCGGGTGGGCCCATTTCCAGAAAAACCTTTGGCTGCTGGGCTACCTCGTGG
TGCTGGTGGTGTCTCTGGTGGACTGGACCGTGTCCCTGAGTCTCGTGTGTCATGAGCCCCTGCGGATCCG
CCGGCTTCTCCGTCCCTTCTTCCTGCTGCAGAACTCCTCTATGATGAAGAAGACCTTGAAATGCATCCGC
TGGTCGCTGCCGGAAATGGCCAGCGTCGGGCTGCTGCTGGCCATCCACCTGTGCCTCTTCACCATGTTCG
GAATGCTGCTGTTCGCTGGTGGGAAGCAGGATGATGGGCAGGACAGGGAGAGGCTGACCTACTTCCAGAA
CCTGCCTGAGTCTCTGACTTCCCTCCTGGTGCTGCTGACCACGGCCAACAACCCCGATGTGATGATTCCT
GCGTATTCCAAGAACCGGGCCTATGCCATCTTCTTCATAGTCTTCACTGTGATAGGAAGCCTGTTTCTGA
TGAACCTGCTGACAGCCATCATCTACAGTCAGTTCCGGGGCTACCTGATGAAATCTCTCCAGACCTCGCT
GTTTCGGAGGCGGCTGGGAACCCGGGCTGCCTTTGAAGTCCTATCCTCCATGGTGGGGGAGGGAGGAGCC
TTCCCTCAGGCAGTTGGGGTGAAGCCCCAGAACTTGCTGCAGGTGCTTCAGAAGGTCCAGCTGGACAGCT
CCCACAAACAGGCCATGATGGAGAAGGTGCGTTCCTACGGCAGTGTTCTGCTGTCAGCTGAGGAGTTTCA
GAAGCTCTTCAACGAGCTTGACAGAAGTGTGGTTAAAGAGCACCCGCCGAGGCCCGAGTACCAGTCTCCG
TTTCTGCAGAGCGCCCAGTTCCTCTTCGGCCACTACTACTTTGACTACCTGGGGAACCTCATCGCCCTGG
CAAACCTGGTGTCCATTTGCGTGTTCCTGGTGCTGGATGCAGATGTGCTGCCTGCTGAGCGTGATGACTT
CATCCTGGGGATTCTCAACTGCGTCTTCATTGTGTACTACCTGTTGGAGATGCTGCTCAAGGTCTTTGCC
CTGGGCCTGCGAGGGTACCTGTCCTACCCCAGCAACGTGTTTGACGGGCTCCTCACCGTTGTCCTGCTGG
TTTTGGAGATCTCAACTCTGGCTGTGTACCGATTGCCACACCCAGGCTGGAGGCCGGAGATGGTGGGCCT
GCTGTCGCTGTGGGACATGACCCGCATGCTGAACATGCTCATCGTGTTCCGCTTCCTGCGTATCATCCCC
AGCATGAAGCCGATGGCCGTGGTGGCCAGTACCGTCCTGGGCCTGGTGCAGAACATGCGTGCTTTTGGCG
GGATCCTGGTGGTGGTCTACTACGTATTTGCCATCATTGGGATCAACTTGTTTAGAGGCGTCATTGTGGC
TCTTCCTGGAAACAGCAGCCTGGCCCCTGCCAATGGCTCGGCGCCCTGTGGGAGCTTCGAGCAGCTGGAG
TACTGGGCCAACAACTTCGATGACTTTGCGGCTGCCCTGGTCACTCTGTGGAACTTGATGGTGGTGAACA
ACTGGCAGGTGTTTCTGGATGCATATCGGCGCTACTCAGGCCCGTGGTCCAAGATCTATTTTGTATTGTG
GTGGCTGGTGTCGTCTGTCATCTGGGTCAACCTGTTTCTGGCCCTGATTCTGGAGAACTTCCTTCACAAG
TGGGACCCCCGCAGCCACCTGCAGCCCCTTGCTGGGACCCCAGAGGCCACCTACCAGATGACTGTGGAGC
TCCTGTTCAGGGATATTCTGGAGGAGCCCGAGGAGGATGAGCTCACAGAGAGGCTGAGCCAGCACCCGCA
CCTGTGGCTGTGCAGGCAGTCGACGGTACCGCGGGCCCGGGATCCACCGGTCACCATGGGTTCTCATCAT
CATCATCATCATGGTATGGCTAGCATGACTGGTGGACAGCAAATGGGTCGGGATCTGTACGACGATGACG
ATAAGGATCTCGCCACCATGGTCGACTCATCACGTCGTAAGTGGAATAAGACAGGTCACGCAGTCAGAGC
TATAGGTCGGCTGAGCTCACTCGAGAACGTCTATATCAAGGCCGACAAGCAGAAGAACGGCATCAAGGCG
AACTTCCACATCCGCCACAACATCGAGGACGGCGGCGTGCAGCTCGCCTACCACTACCAGCAGAACACCC
CCATCGGCGACGGCCCCGTGCTGCTGCCCGACAACCACTACCTGAGCGTGCAGTCCAAACTTTCGAAAGA
CCCCAACGAGAAGCGCGATCACATGGTCCTGCTGGAGTTCGTGACCGCCGCCGGGATCACTCTCGGCATG
GACGAGCTGTACAAGGGCGGTACCGGAGGGAGCATGGTGAGCAAGGGCGAGGAGCTGTTCACCGGGGTGG
TGCCCATCCTGGTCGAGCTGGACGGCGACGTAAACGGCCACAAGTTCAGCGTGTCCGGCGAGGGTGAGGG
CGATGCCACCTACGGCAAGCTGACCCTGAAGTTCATCTGCACCACCGGCAAGCTGCCCGTGCCCTGGCCC
ACCCTCGTGACCACCCTGACCTACGGCGTGCAGTGCTTCAGCCGCTACCCCGACCACATGAAGCAGCACG
ACTTCTTCAAGTCCGCCATGCCCGAAGGCTACATCCAGGAGCGCACCATCTTCTTCAAGGACGACGGCAA
CTACAAGACCCGCGCCGAGGTGAAGTTCGAGGGCGACACCCTGGTGAACCGCATCGAGCTGAAGGGCATC
GACTTCAAGGAGGACGGCAACATCCTGGGGCACAAGCTGGAGTACAACCTGCCGGACCAACTGACTGAAG
AGCAGATCGCAGAATTTAAAGAGGCTTTCTCCCTATTTGACAAGGACGGGGATGGGACAATAACAACCAA
GGAGCTGGGGACGGTGATGCGGTCTCTGGGGCAGAACCCCACAGAAGCAGAGCTGCAGGACATGATCAAT
GAAGTAGATGCCGACGGTGACGGCACAATCGACTTCCCTGAGTTCCTGACAATGATGGCAAGAAAAATGA
AATACAGGGACACGGAAGAAGAAATTAGAGAAGCGTTCGGTGTGTTTGATAAGGATGGCAATGGCTACAT
CAGTGCAGCAGAGCTTCGCCACGTGATGACAAACCTTGGAGAGAAGTTAACAGATGAAGAGGTTGATGAA
ATGATCAGGGAAGCAGACATCGATGGGGATGGTCAGGTAAACTACGAAGAGTTTGTACAAATGATGACAG
CGAAGTGAGCGGCCGCGACTCTAGATCATAATCAGCCATACCACATTTGTAGAGGTTTTACTTGCTTTAA
AAAACCTCCCACACCTCCCCCTGAACCTGAAACATAAAATGAATGCAATTGTTGTTGTTAACTTGTTTAT
TGCAGCTTATAATGGTTACAAATAAAGCAATAGCATCACAAATTTCACAAATAAAGCATTTTTTTCACTG
CATTCTAGTTGTGGTTTGTCCAAACTCATCAATGTATCTTAAGGCGTAAATTGTAAGCGTTAATATTTTG
TTAAAATTCGCGTTAAATTTTTGTTAAATCAGCTCATTTTTTAACCAATAGGCCGAAATCGGCAAAATCC
CTTATAAATCAAAAGAATAGACCGAGATAGGGT
[37 nt withheld, positions 4654-4690]
AAAGAACGTGGACTCCAACGTCAAAGG
[49 nt withheld, positions 4718-4766]
T
[91 nt withheld, positions 4768-4858]
G
[124 nt withheld, positions 4860-4983]
CAGGTGGCACTTTTCGGGGAAATGTGCGCGGAACCCCTATTTGTTTATTTTTCTAAATACATTCAAATAT
GTATCCGCTCATGAGACAATAACCCTGATAAATGCTTCAATAATATTGAAAAAGGAAGAGTCCTGAGGCG
GAAAGAACCAGCTGTGGAATGTGTGTCAGTTAGGGTGTGGAAAGTCCCCAGGCTCCCCAGCAGGCAGAAG
TATGCAAAGCATGCATCTCAATTAGTCAGCAACCAGGTGTGGAAAGTCCCCAGGCTCCCCAGCAGGCAGA
AGTATGCAAAGCATGCATCTCAATTAGTCAGCAACCATAGTCCCGCCCCTAACTCCGCCCATCCCGCCCC
TAACTCCGCCCAGTTCCGCCCATTCTCCGCCCCATGGCTGACTAATTTTTTTTATTTATGCAGAGGCCGA
GGCCGCCTCGGCCTCTGAGCTATTCCAGAAGTAGTGAGGAGGCTTTTTTGGAGGCCTAGGCTTTTGCAAA
GATCGATCAAGAGACAGGATGAGGATCGTTTCGCATGATTGAACAAGATGGATTGCACGCAGGTTCTCCG
GCCGCTTGGGTGGAGAGGCTATTCGGCTATGACTGGGCACAACAGACAATCGGCTGCTCTGATGCCGCCG
TGTTCCGGCTGTCAGCGCAGGGGCGCCCGGTTCTTTTTGTCAAGACCGACCTGTCCGGTGCCCTGAATGA
ACTGCAAGACGAGGCAGCGCGGCTATCGTGGCTGGCCACGACGGGCGTTCCTTGCGCAGCTGTGCTCGAC
GTTGTCACTGAAGCGGGAAGGGACTGGCTGCTATTGGGCGAAGTGCCGGGGCAGGATCTCCTGTCATCTC
ACCTTGCTCCTGCCGAGAAAGTATCCATCATGGCTGATGCAATGCGGCGGCTGCATACGCTTGATCCGGC
TACCTGCCCATTCGACCACCAAGCGAAACATCGCATCGAGCGAGCACGTACTCGGATGGAAGCCGGTCTT
GTCGATCAGGATGATCTGGACGAAGAGCATCAGGGGCTCGCGCCAGCCGAACTGTTCGCCAGGCTCAAGG
CGAGCATGCCCGACGGCGAGGATCTCGTCGTGACCCATGGCGATGCCTGCTTGCCGAATATCATGGTGGA
AAATGGCCGCTTTTCTGGATTCATCGACTGTGGCCGGCTGGGTGTGGCGGACCGCTATCAGGACATAGCG
TTGGCTACCCGTGATATTGCTGAAGAGCTTGGCGGCGAATGGGCTGACCGCTTCCTCGTGCTTTACGGTA
TCGCCGCTCCCGATTCGCAGCGCATCGCCTTCTATCGCCTTCTTGACGAGTTCTTCTGAGCGGGACTCTG
GGGTTCGAAATGACCGACCAAGCGACGCCCAACCTGCCATCACGAGATTTCGATTCCACCGCCGCCTTCT
ATGAAAGGTTGGGCTTCGGAATCGTTTTCCGGGACGCCGGCTGGATGATCCTCCAGCGCGGGGATCTCAT
GCTGGAGTTCTTCGCCCACCCTAGGGGGAGGCTAACTGAAACACGGAAGGAGACAATACCGGAAGGAACC
CGCGCTATGACGGCAATAAAAAGACAGAATAAAACGCACGGTGTTGGGTCGTTTGTTCATAAACGCGGGG
TTCGGTCCCAGGGCTGGCACTCTGTCGATACCCCACCGAGACCCCATTGGGGCCAATACGCCCGCGTTTC
TTCCTTTTCCCCACCCCACCCCCCAAGTTCGGGTGAAGGCCCAGGGCTCGCAGCCAACGTCGGGGCGGCA
GGCCCTGCCATAGCCTCAGGTTACTCATATATACTTTAGATTGATTTAAAACTTCATTTTTAATTTAAAA
GGATCTAGGTGAAGATCCTTTTTGATAATCTCATGACCAAAATCCCTTAACGTGAGTTTTCGTTCCACTG
AGCGTCAGACCCCGTAGAAAAGATCAAAGGATCTTCTTGAGATCCTTTTTTTCTGCGCGTAATCTGCTGC
TTGCAAACAAAAAAACCACCGCTACCAGCGGTGGTTTGTTTGCCGGATCAAGAGCTACCAACTCTTTTTC
CGAAGGTAACTGGCTTCAGCAGAGCGCAGATACCAAATACTGTTCTTCTAGTGTAGCCGTAGTTAGGCCA
CCACTTCAAGAACTCTGTAGCACCGCCTACATACCTCGCTCTGCTAATCCTGTTACCAGTGGCTGCTGCC
AGTGGCGATAAGTCGTGTCTTACCGGGTTGGACTCAAGACGATAGTTACCGGATAAGGCGCAGCGGTCGG
GCTGAACGGGGGGTTCGTGCACACAGCCCAGCTTGGAGCGAACGACCTACACCGAACTGAGATACCTACA
GCGTGAGCTATGAGAAAGCGCCACGCTTCCCGAAGGGAGAAAGGCGGACAGGTATCCGGTAAGCGGCAGG
GTCGGAACAGGAGAGCGCACGAGGGAGCTTCCAGGGGGAAACGCCTGGTATCTTTATAGTCCTGTCGGGT
TTCGCCACCTCTGACTTGAGCGTCGATTTTTGTGATGCTCGTCAGGGGGGCGGAGCCTATGGAAAAACGC
CAGCAACGCGGCCTTTTTACGGTTCCTGGCCTTTTGCTGGCCTTTTGCTCACATGTTCTTTCCTGCGTTA
TCCCCTGATTCTGTGGATAACCGTATTACCGCCATGCAT
Features (pLannotate 1.2.2; 16 found; start..end, strand, type, name):
     61..364     +  enhancer       CMV enhancer: human cytomegalovirus immediate early enhancer
    365..568     +  promoter       CMV promoter: human cytomegalovirus (CMV) immediate early promoter
    591..627     +  misc_feature   MCS (fragment): multiple cloning site
    631..2886    +  CDS            TPCN2: TPC2_HUMAN - Also known as TPC2. Experimental evidence at protein level: Swiss-Prot protein existence level 1. (Microbial infection) Required for cell entry of coronaviruses SARS-CoV and SARS-CoV-2, as well as human coronavirus EMC (HCoV-EMC) by endocytosis. From Homo sapiens (Human).
   2886..2915    +  misc_feature   MCS (fragment): multiple cloning site
   2926..4278    +  CDS            GCaMP6s: improved fluorescent protein-based calcium sensor (Chen et al., 2013)
   4294..4377    +  CDS            large T antigen (fragment): large T antigen from SV40 (simian virus 40)
   4400..4521    +  polyA_signal   SV40 poly(A) signal: SV40 polyadenylation signal
   4555..4983    -  rep_origin     f1 ori (sequence partly withheld): f1 bacteriophage origin of replication; arrow indicates direction of (+) strand synthesis
   5010..5114    +  promoter       AmpR promoter: bla
   5116..5473    +  promoter       SV40 promoter: SV40 enhancer and early promoter
   5508..6302    +  CDS            NeoR/KanR: aminoglycoside phosphotransferase from Tn5; aph(3')-II (or nptII); confers resistance to neomycin, kanamycin, and G418 (Geneticin®)
   6323..6475    +  CDS            ble (fragment): BLE_KLEPN - Experimental evidence at protein level: Swiss-Prot protein existence level 1. Binding protein with a strong affinity to the bleomycin family of antibiotics. Binds to CL990; an antimitotic-antibiotic compound. From Klebsiella pneumoniae.
   6534..6581    +  polyA_signal   HSV TK poly(A) signal: herpes simplex virus thymidine kinase polyadenylation signal (Cole and Stacy, 1985)
   6672..6688    -  polyA_signal   bGH poly(A) signal (fragment): bovine growth hormone polyadenylation signal
   6910..7498    +  rep_origin     ori: high-copy-number ColE1/pMB1/pBR322/pUC origin of replication
