[The description below was written by a language model from this plasmid's Addgene catalogue record and pLannotate feature annotations shown in this document.]
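Description:
TPC2-GCaMP6s is a 7.6 kb mammalian expression plasmid built on the Clontech pDendra2-N backbone, in which human two-pore channel 2 (TPCN2/TPC2), an endo-lysosomal cation channel, is fused at its C-terminus to the genetically encoded calcium indicator GCaMP6s. The fusion is driven by the human cytomegalovirus immediate-early enhancer and promoter. The 2.26 kb TPCN2 coding sequence sits directly downstream of a fragment of the multiple cloning site, is joined through a short residual polylinker to the GCaMP6s open reading frame, and is terminated by the SV40 polyadenylation signal. The recorded AgeI and NotI cloning sites, together with the absence of any Dendra2 annotation, suggest that GCaMP6s occupies the position of the backbone's original fluorescent protein, although the record does not say this explicitly. A short sequence annotated as an SV40 large T antigen fragment lies next to the poly(A) region and is probably just part of that SV40-derived region.

The plasmid is propagated in E. coli at high copy from a ColE1/pUC-type origin and also carries an f1 origin. A single Tn5 aminoglycoside phosphotransferase gene (NeoR/KanR) is placed behind tandem bacterial (bla) and SV40 early promoters and followed by the HSV TK poly(A) signal. It provides kanamycin selection in bacteria and can confer G418 resistance in mammalian cells. The small ble and bGH poly(A) fragments appear to be backbone remnants.

Tethering a high-affinity calcium sensor to the channel places the indicator at the cytosolic face of the lysosome. The construct is therefore used for optical detection of local Ca2+ nanodomains generated by TPC2 activity, rather than bulk cytosolic calcium.
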