Addgene plasmid #240465: TPC2-GCaMP6s
Purpose: Lysosomal channel with a high-affinity GECI fused to the C-terminus
Depositing lab: Antony Galione. Depositing organization: University of Oxford. Publication: Optical profiling of autonomous Ca(2+) nanodomains generated by lysosomal TPC2 and TRPML1. Davis LC, Morgan AJ, Galione A. Cell Calcium. 2023 Dec;116:102801. doi: 10.1016/j.ceca.2023.102801. Epub 2023 Sep 18. PubMed 37742482.
Backbone
  Vector backbone: pDendra2-N
  Backbone manufacturer: Clontech
  Backbone size w/o insert (bp): 3964
  Total vector size (bp): 7612
  Vector type: Mammalian Expression
Growth in bacteria
  Bacterial resistance: Kanamycin, 50 μg/mL
  Growth temperature: 37°C
  Growth strain: DH5alpha
  Copy number: High Copy
Gene/Insert
  Gene/Insert name: TPC2N2 (alt name: TPC2, two-pore channel 2)
  Species: H. sapiens (human)
  Insert size (bp): 2256
  GenBank ID: BC141195
  Entrez Gene: TPCN2 (a.k.a. SHEP10, TPC2)
  Promoter: CMV
  Tag / fusion protein: GCaMP6s (C terminal on insert)
  Cloning method: Restriction Enzyme; 5′ cloning site AgeI (not destroyed); 3′ cloning site NotI (not destroyed)
  Sequencing primers: 5′ CAA CGG GAC TTT CCA AAA TG; 3′ GAAATTTGTGATGCTATTGC
Terms and licenses: Academic/Nonprofit Terms; Industry Terms: Not Available to Industry
How to cite: TPC2-GCaMP6s was a gift from Antony Galione (Addgene plasmid # 240465 ; http://n2t.net/addgene:240465 ; RRID:Addgene_240465)
